Addgene plasmid #192468: pEThT-RvCAHS12
Purpose: Bacterial expression of RvCAHS12
Depositing lab: Takekazu Kunieda. Depositing organization: The University of Tokyo. Publication: Stress-dependent cell stiffening by tardigrade tolerance proteins that reversibly form a filamentous network and gel. Tanaka A, Nakano T, Watanabe K, Masuda K, Honda G, Kamata S, Yasui R, Kozuka-Hata H, Watanabe C, Chinen T, Kitagawa D, Sawai S, Oyama M, Yanagisawa M, Kunieda T. PLoS Biol. 2022 Sep 6;20(9):e3001780. doi: 10.1371/journal.pbio.3001780. eCollection 2022 Sep. PubMed 36067153.
Backbone
  Vector backbone: pEThT
  Backbone manufacturer: Modified from pET-22b(+) [Park J-M, et al (2002) Biochem Biophys Res Commun 291, 23-28.]
  Backbone size w/o insert (bp): 6128
  Total vector size (bp): 6141
  Vector type: Bacterial Expression
Growth in bacteria
  Bacterial resistance: Ampicillin, 100 μg/mL
  Growth temperature: 37°C
  Growth strain: DH5alpha
  Copy number: Unknown
Gene/Insert
  Gene/Insert name: CAHS12 (alt name: RvCAHS12)
  Species: Ramazzottius varieornatus
  Insert size (bp): 894
  Promoter: T7
  Tag / fusion protein: His6 (N terminal on backbone)
  Cloning method: Gibson Cloning
  Sequencing primers: 5′ T7
Terms and licenses: Academic/Nonprofit Terms; Industry Terms: Not Available to Industry
How to cite: pEThT-RvCAHS12 was a gift from Takekazu Kunieda (Addgene plasmid # 192468 ; http://n2t.net/addgene:192468 ; RRID:Addgene_192468)
