[The description below was written by a language model from this plasmid's Addgene catalogue record and pLannotate feature annotations shown in this document.]
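Description:
pEThT-RvCAHS12 is a bacterial expression plasmid for producing RvCAHS12, a cytoplasmic-abundant heat-soluble (CAHS) protein from the tardigrade Ramazzottius varieornatus. The backbone, pEThT, is a modified derivative of pET-22b(+). It carries the ColE1/pBR322-type origin together with the bom region and the rop gene, an f1 phage origin, and a β-lactamase gene for ampicillin selection. Short remnants of a tetracycline resistance gene are annotated but are only fragments.

Expression follows the standard pET arrangement. A T7 promoter with an adjacent lac operator and the T7 gene 10 ribosome binding site drives the open reading frame, and a plasmid-borne lacI gene supplies repressor. Transcription therefore depends on a host providing T7 RNA polymerase and is inducible with IPTG. The coding region begins with a backbone-encoded N-terminal His6 tag for metal-affinity purification, followed by the 894 bp CAHS12 insert, which was introduced by Gibson cloning. The annotation software recognises the insert by its similarity to a CAHS protein from Hypsibius dujardini.

Downstream of the insert, the feature table also shows a multiple cloning site fragment, a GST coding sequence, a further His tag fragment and a partial solubility-tag match, all ahead of the T7 terminator. The record does not say whether these are translated as part of the product, and only the N-terminal His6 tag is listed. The sequenced record is 7,018 nt, which is larger than the catalogued total of 6,141 bp, so the stated sizes should be treated cautiously. The plasmid is intended for recombinant production of CAHS12, and the associated work concerns tardigrade tolerance proteins that reversibly form filaments and gels.
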