Features (pLannotate 1.2.2; 22 found; start..end, strand, type, name):
      7..24      +  CDS            6xHis: 6xHis affinity tag
    340..882     +  CDS            CAHS 94205 (fragment): CAHS1_HYPDU - Also known as CAHS-a From Hypsibius dujardini (Water bear) (Macrobiotus dujardini).
    924..947     +  misc_feature   MCS (fragment): pBluescript multiple cloning site
   1005..1658    +  CDS            GST: glutathione S-transferase from Schistosoma japonicum
   1665..1682    +  CDS            9xHis (fragment): 9xHis affinity tag
   1692..1741    +  CDS            SET1 (fragment): solubility-enhancement tag derived from T7 phage gene 10B
   1749..1796    +  terminator     T7 terminator: transcription terminator for bacteriophage T7 RNA polymerase
   1833..2261    +  rep_origin     f1 ori (sequence partly withheld): f1 bacteriophage origin of replication; arrow indicates direction of (+) strand synthesis
   2314..2418    +  promoter       AmpR promoter: bla
   2419..3279    +  CDS            AmpR: β-lactamase; bla; confers resistance to ampicillin, carbenicillin, and related antibiotics
   3450..4038    +  rep_origin     ori: high-copy-number ColE1/pMB1/pBR322/pUC origin of replication
   4224..4363    -  misc_feature   bom: basis of mobility region from pBR322
   4465..4656    -  CDS            rop: Rop protein, which maintains plasmids at low copy number; rop
   4673..5053    +  CDS            YPB1_ECOLX: Protein predicted: Swiss-Prot protein existence level 4. From Escherichia coli.
   5125..5416    -  CDS            TcR (fragment): tetracycline efflux protein; tet; confers resistance to tetracycline
   5431..5452    -  protein_bind   CAP binding site: CAP binding activates transcription in the presence of cAMP. E. coli catabolite activator protein
   5465..6547    -  CDS            lacI: lac repressor; lacI; The lac repressor binds to the lac operator to inhibit transcription in E. coli. This inhibition can be relieved by adding lactose or isopropyl-β-D-thiogalactopyranoside (IPTG).
   6548..6625    -  promoter       lacI promoter: lacI
   6633..6912    -  CDS            TcR (fragment): tetracycline efflux protein; tet; confers resistance to tetracycline
   6934..6952    +  promoter       T7 promoter: promoter for bacteriophage T7 RNA polymerase
   6953..6977    +  protein_bind   lac operator: The lac repressor binds to the lac operator to inhibit transcription in E. coli. This inhibition can be relieved by adding lactose or isopropyl-β-D-thiogalactopyranoside (IPTG). lac repressor encoded by lacI
   6992..7014    +  RBS            RBS: efficient ribosome binding site from bacteriophage T7 gene 10 (Olins and Rangwala, 1989)
>Addgene plasmid #192468 | pEThT-RvCAHS12 | addgene full sequence | sequence record 378561 | Addgene NGS Result
CATATGCACCATCACCATCACCATGGATCAATGTCTCATACCCACGAACAAAAATTCGAGCGCGTCGAGG
AACGCAAGGTGGACGACAAGAAAGGTCTGCAGGAAGTTCGCGTTGGAGTCGATACTGGTCACGGAGATCC
CGCTTTGAACTTCACTCCCACGGATGCCACCTTGGTGCGCACCGGTGGCGTCGGTGGTACCACTGCAAGC
AGCCATTCCTCCCACATGTCCTCTTCAACCGGCGGAGCTGTCACCGGAGCTTCGCAGTACTCTTCAACCA
TGCACCAGGAAGGAGGACACATGACGACGGAGGCCTCGAAGAACACTTCGTACACTCACACCGAGGTCCG
AGCTCCAGTCATCGATACCGCGCCTCCGATCATCTCCACCGGAGCATCTGGCATGGCCGAACAGATCGTC
GGTCAAGGTTTCACGGCCTCTGCAGCTCGTATCACTGGCTCGTCGGCTGATGTCAACATCGTTGAGACTG
CTGAGGCTCGCGAGAAGCGAATGAGGGATGAGGAGAAATATGCTCGTGAACAGGAGGCCATCAACCGTCA
TGCTGACAAGGACCTGGAAAAGAAGACGGAAGCCTACCGCAAGGAGGCCGAGCACGAGGCTGAGAAGATC
CGCAAGGCGTTGGAGAAGCAACACGAGCGAGACATCGAGTTCCGCAAGGAAGTTGTGGGAAGTACCATCG
AGAAGCAGAAGGCGGAAATCGAGCTGGAAGCCAAGCGAGCAAAGGCCGCTTTGGAGCACGAACGTCAGCT
GGCCAACGATGCGTTGGAGCGTTCTAAGATGCATACCGATGTCCAAGTCACGATGGACACTGCAGCCGGA
CATACCGTCAGCGGTGGAACCACGATGTCGTCATCGGAGCAGCACAGTTCTTCGCACAGCTCATCTCGCA
CTGGCGGACTGTAGAATTCGATATCAAGCTTATCGATGCTAGCACTAGTCCTAGGCTGGTTCCGCGTGGG
TCCGAGAACCTGTACTTCCAGGGCTCCCCTATACTAGGTTATTGGAAAATTAAGGGCCTTGTGCAACCCA
CTCGACTTCTTTTGGAATATCTTGAAGAAAAATATGAAGAGCATTTGTATGAGCGCGATGAAGGTGATAA
ATGGCGAAACAAAAAGTTTGAATTGGGTTTGGAGTTTCCCAATCTTCCTTATTATATTGATGGTGATGTT
AAATTAACACAGTCTATGGCCATCATACGTTATATAGCTGACAAGCACAACATGTTGGGTGGTTGTCCAA
AAGAGCGTGCAGAGATTTCAATGCTTGAAGGAGCGGTTTTGGATATTAGATACGGTGTTTCGAGAATTGC
ATATAGTAAAGACTTTGAAACTCTCAAAGTTGATTTTCTTAGCAAGCTACCTGAAATGCTGAAAATGTTC
GAAGATCGTTTATGTCATAAAACATATTTAAATGGTGATCATGTAACCCATCCTGACTTCATGTTGTATG
ACGCTCTTGATGTTGTTTTATACATGGACCCAATGTGCCTGGATGCGTTCCCAAAATTAGTTTGTTTTAA
AAAACGTATTGAAGCTATCCCACAAATTGATAAGTACTTGAAATCCAGCAAGTATATAGCATGGCCTTTG
CAGGGCTGGCAAGCCACGTTTGGTGGTGGCGACCATCCTCCAAAATAACTCGAGCACCACCACCACCACC
ACTGAGATCCGGCTGCTAACAAAGCCCGAAAGGAAGCTGAGTTGGCTGCTGCCACCGCTGAGCAATAACT
AGCATAACCCCTTGGGGCCTCTAAACGGGTCTTGAGGGGTTTTTTGCTGAAAGGAGGAACTATATCCGGA
TTGGCGAATGGG
[124 nt withheld, positions 1833-1956]
C
[91 nt withheld, positions 1958-2048]
A
[49 nt withheld, positions 2050-2098]
CCTTTGACGTTGGAGTCCACGTTCTTT
[37 nt withheld, positions 2126-2162]
ACCCTATCTCGGTCTATTCTTTTGATTTATAAGGGATTTTGCCGATTTCGGCCTATTGGTTAAAAAATGA
GCTGATTTAACAAAAATTTAACGCGAATTTTAACAAAATATTAACGCTTACAATTTAGGTGGCACTTTTC
GGGGAAATGTGCGCGGAACCCCTATTTGTTTATTTTTCTAAATACATTCAAATATGTATCCGCTCATGAG
ACAATAACCCTGATAAATGCTTCAATAATATTGAAAAAGGAAGAGTATGAGTATTCAACATTTCCGTGTC
GCCCTTATTCCCTTTTTTGCGGCATTTTGCCTTCCTGTTTTTGCTCACCCAGAAACGCTGGTGAAAGTAA
AAGATGCTGAAGATCAGTTGGGTGCACGAGTGGGTTACATCGAACTGGATCTCAACAGCGGTAAGATCCT
TGAGAGTTTTCGCCCCGAAGAACGTTTTCCAATGATGAGCACTTTTAAAGTTCTGCTATGTGGCGCGGTA
TTATCCCGTATTGACGCCGGGCAAGAGCAACTCGGTCGCCGCATACACTATTCTCAGAATGACTTGGTTG
AGTACTCACCAGTCACAGAAAAGCATCTTACGGATGGCATGACAGTAAGAGAATTATGCAGTGCTGCCAT
AACCATGAGTGATAACACTGCGGCCAACTTACTTCTGACAACGATCGGAGGACCGAAGGAGCTAACCGCT
TTTTTGCACAACATGGGGGATCATGTAACTCGCCTTGATCGTTGGGAACCGGAGCTGAATGAAGCCATAC
CAAACGACGAGCGTGACACCACGATGCCTGCAGCAATGGCAACAACGTTGCGCAAACTATTAACTGGCGA
ACTACTTACTCTAGCTTCCCGGCAACAATTAATAGACTGGATGGAGGCGGATAAAGTTGCAGGACCACTT
CTGCGCTCGGCCCTTCCGGCTGGCTGGTTTATTGCTGATAAATCTGGAGCCGGTGAGCGTGGGTCTCGCG
GTATCATTGCAGCACTGGGGCCAGATGGTAAGCCCTCCCGTATCGTAGTTATCTACACGACGGGGAGTCA
GGCAACTATGGATGAACGAAATAGACAGATCGCTGAGATAGGTGCCTCACTGATTAAGCATTGGTAACTG
TCAGACCAAGTTTACTCATATATACTTTAGATTGATTTAAAACTTCATTTTTAATTTAAAAGGATCTAGG
TGAAGATCCTTTTTGATAATCTCATGACCAAAATCCCTTAACGTGAGTTTTCGTTCCACTGAGCGTCAGA
CCCCGTAGAAAAGATCAAAGGATCTTCTTGAGATCCTTTTTTTCTGCGCGTAATCTGCTGCTTGCAAACA
AAAAAACCACCGCTACCAGCGGTGGTTTGTTTGCCGGATCAAGAGCTACCAACTCTTTTTCCGAAGGTAA
CTGGCTTCAGCAGAGCGCAGATACCAAATACTGTCCTTCTAGTGTAGCCGTAGTTAGGCCACCACTTCAA
GAACTCTGTAGCACCGCCTACATACCTCGCTCTGCTAATCCTGTTACCAGTGGCTGCTGCCAGTGGCGAT
AAGTCGTGTCTTACCGGGTTGGACTCAAGACGATAGTTACCGGATAAGGCGCAGCGGTCGGGCTGAACGG
GGGGTTCGTGCACACAGCCCAGCTTGGAGCGAACGACCTACACCGAACTGAGATACCTACAGCGTGAGCT
ATGAGAAAGCGCCACGCTTCCCGAAGGGAGAAAGGCGGACAGGTATCCGGTAAGCGGCAGGGTCGGAACA
GGAGAGCGCACGAGGGAGCTTCCAGGGGGAAACGCCTGGTATCTTTATAGTCCTGTCGGGTTTCGCCACC
TCTGACTTGAGCGTCGATTTTTGTGATGCTCGTCAGGGGGGCGGAGCCTATGGAAAAACGCCAGCAACGC
GGCCTTTTTACGGTTCCTGGCCTTTTGCTGGCCTTTTGCTCACATGTTCTTTCCTGCGTTATCCCCTGAT
TCTGTGGATAACCGTATTACCGCCTTTGAGTGAGCTGATACCGCTCGCCGCAGCCGAACGACCGAGCGCA
GCGAGTCAGTGAGCGAGGAAGCGGAAGAGCGCCTGATGCGGTATTTTCTCCTTACGCATCTGTGCGGTAT
TTCACACCGCAATGGTGCACTCTCAGTACAATCTGCTCTGATGCCGCATAGTTAAGCCAGTATACACTCC
GCTATCGCTACGTGACTGGGTCATGGCTGCGCCCCGACACCCGCCAACACCCGCTGACGCGCCCTGACGG
GCTTGTCTGCTCCCGGCATCCGCTTACAGACAAGCTGTGACCGTCTCCGGGAGCTGCATGTGTCAGAGGT
TTTCACCGTCATCACCGAAACGCGCGAGGCAGCTGCGGTAAAGCTCATCAGCGTGGTCGTGAAGCGATTC
ACAGATGTCTGCCTGTTCATCCGCGTCCAGCTCGTTGAGTTTCTCCAGAAGCGTTAATGTCTGGCTTCTG
ATAAAGCGGGCCATGTTAAGGGCGGTTTTTTCCTGTTTGGTCACTGATGCCTCCGTGTAAGGGGGATTTC
TGTTCATGGGGGTAATGATACCGATGAAACGAGAGAGGATGCTCACGATACGGGTTACTGATGATGAACA
TGCCCGGTTACTGGAACGTTGTGAGGGTAAACAACTGGCGGTATGGATGCGGCGGGACCAGAGAAAAATC
ACTCAGGGTCAATGCCAGCGCTTCGTTAATACAGATGTAGGTGTTCCACAGGGTAGCCAGCAGCATCCTG
CGATGCAGATCCGGAACATAATGGTGCAGGGCGCTGACTTCCGCGTTTCCAGACTTTACGAAACACGGAA
ACCGAAGACCATTCATGTTGTTGCTCAGGTCGCAGACGTTTTGCAGCAGCAGTCGCTTCACGTTCGCTCG
CGTATCGGTGATTCATTCTGCTAACCAGTAAGGCAACCCCGCCAGCCTAGCCGGGTCCTCAACGACAGGA
GCACGATCATGCGCACCCGTGGGGCCGCCATGCCGGCGATAATGGCCTGCTTCTCGCCGAAACGTTTGGT
GGCGGGACCAGTGACGAAGGCTTGAGCGAGGGCGTGCAAGATTCCGAATACCGCAAGCGACAGGCCGATC
ATCGTCGCGCTCCAGCGAAAGCGGTCCTCGCCGAAAATGACCCAGAGCGCTGCCGGCACCTGTCCTACGA
GTTGCATGATAAAGAAGACAGTCATAAGTGCGGCGACGATAGTCATGCCCCGCGCCCACCGGAAGGAGCT
GACTGGGTTGAAGGCTCTCAAGGGCATCGGTCGAGATCCCGGTGCCTAATGAGTGAGCTAACTTACATTA
ATTGCGTTGCGCTCACTGCCCGCTTTCCAGTCGGGAAACCTGTCGTGCCAGCTGCATTAATGAATCGGCC
AACGCGCGGGGAGAGGCGGTTTGCGTATTGGGCGCCAGGGTGGTTTTTCTTTTCACCAGTGAGACGGGCA
ACAGCTGATTGCCCTTCACCGCCTGGCCCTGAGAGAGTTGCAGCAAGCGGTCCACGCTGGTTTGCCCCAG
CAGGCGAAAATCCTGTTTGATGGTGGTTAACGGCGGGATATAACATGAGCTGTCTTCGGTATCGTCGTAT
CCCACTACCGAGATATCCGCACCAACGCGCAGCCCGGACTCGGTAATGGCGCGCATTGCGCCCAGCGCCA
TCTGATCGTTGGCAACCAGCATCGCAGTGGGAACGATGCCCTCATTCAGCATTTGCATGGTTTGTTGAAA
ACCGGACATGGCACTCCAGTCGCCTTCCCGTTCCGCTATCGGCTGAATTTGATTGCGAGTGAGATATTTA
TGCCAGCCAGCCAGACGCAGACGCGCCGAGACAGAACTTAATGGGCCCGCTAACAGCGCGATTTGCTGGT
GACCCAATGCGACCAGATGCTCCACGCCCAGTCGCGTACCGTCTTCATGGGAGAAAATAATACTGTTGAT
GGGTGTCTGGTCAGAGACATCAAGAAATAACGCCGGAACATTAGTGCAGGCAGCTTCCACAGCAATGGCA
TCCTGGTCATCCAGCGGATAGTTAATGATCAGCCCACTGACGCGTTGCGCGAGAAGATTGTGCACCGCCG
CTTTACAGGCTTCGACGCCGCTTCGTTCTACCATCGACACCACCACGCTGGCACCCAGTTGATCGGCGCG
AGATTTAATCGCCGCGACAATTTGCGACGGCGCGTGCAGGGCCAGACTGGAGGTGGCAACGCCAATCAGC
AACGACTGTTTGCCCGCCAGTTGTTGTGCCACGCGGTTGGGAATGTAATTCAGCTCCGCCATCGCCGCTT
CCACTTTTTCCCGCGTTTTCGCAGAAACGTGGCTGGCCTGGTTCACCACGCGGGAAACGGTCTGATAAGA
GACACCGGCATACTCTGCGACATCGTATAACGTTACTGGTTTCACATTCACCACCCTGAATTGACTCTCT
TCCGGGCGCTATCATGCCATACCGCGAAAGGTTTTGCGCCATTCGATGGTGTCCGGGATCTCGACGCTCT
CCCTTATGCGACTCCTGCATTAGGAAGCAGCCCAGTAGTAGGTTGAGGCCGTTGAGCACCGCCGCCGCAA
GGAATGGTGCATGCAAGGAGATGGCGCCCAACAGTCCCCCGGCCACGGGGCCTGCCACCATACCCACGCC
GAAACAAGCGCTCATGAGCCCGAAGTGGCGAGCCCGATCTTCCCCATCGGTGATGTCGGCGATATAGGCG
CCAGCAACCGCACCTGTGGCGCCGGTGATGCCGGCCACGATGCGTCCGGCGTAGAGGATCGAGATCTCGA
TCCCGCGAAATTAATACGACTCACTATAGGGGAATTGTGAGCGGATAACAATTCCCCTCTAGAAATAATT
TTGTTTAACTTTAAGAAGGAGATATA
